>Addgene plasmid #136115 | 3TERM_Nos | addgene full sequence | sequence record 275154 | Addgene NGS Result
ATCAAGAGCTACCAACTCTTTTTCCGAAGGTAACTGGCTTCAGCAGAGCGCAGATACCAAATACTGTTCT
TCTAGTGTAGCCGTAGTTAGGCCACCACTTCAAGAACTCTGTAGCACCGCCTACATACCTCGCTCTGCTA
ATCCTGTTACCAGTGGCTGCTGCCAGTGGCGATAAGTCGTGTCTTACCGGGTTGGACTCAAGACGATAGT
TACCGGATAAGGCGCAGCGGTCGGGCTGAACGGGGGGTTCGTGCACACAGCCCAGCTTGGAGCGAACGAC
CTACACCGAACTGAGATACCTACAGCGTGAGCTATGAGAAAGCGCCACGCTTCCCGAAGGGAGAAAGGCG
GACAGGTATCCGGTAAGCGGCAGGGTCGGAACAGGAGAGCGCACGAGGGAGCTTCCAGGGGGAAACGCCT
GGTATCTTTATAGTCCTGTCGGGTTTCGCCACCTCTGACTTGAGCGTCGATTTTTGTGATGCTCGTCAGG
GGGGCGGAGCCTGTGGAAAAACGCCAGCAACGCGGCCTTTTTACGGTTCCTGGCCTTTTGCTGGCCTTTT
GCTCACATGTTCTTTCCTGCGTTATCCCCTGATTCTGTGGATAACCGTATTACCGCCTTTGAGTGAGCTG
ATACCGCTCGCCGCAGCCGAACGACCGAGCGCAGCGAGTCAGTGAGCGAGGAAGCCTGCATAACGCGAAG
TAATCTTTTCGGTTTTAAAGAAAAAGGGCAGGGTGGTGACACCTTGCCCTTTTTTGCCGGACTGCAGGGT
CTCAAGCGTCGATCTAGTAACATAGATGACACCGCGCGCGATAATTTATCCTAGTTTGCGCGCTATATTT
TGTTTTCTATCGCGTATTAAATGTATAATTGCGGGACTCTAATCATAAAAACCCATCTCATAAATAACGT
CATGCATTACATGTTAATTATTACATGCTTAACGTAATTCAACAGAAATTATATGATAATCATCGCAAGA
CCGGCAACAGGATTCAATCTTAAGAAACTTTATTGCCAAATGTTTGAACGATCTGCTTGACAAGCCGAGA
CCGAATTCCAGAAATCATCCTTAGCGAAAGCTAAGGATTTTTTTTATCTGAAATTCTGCCTCGTGATACG
CCTATTTTTATAGGTTAATGTCATGATAATAATGGTTTCTTAGACGTCAGGTGGCACTCGAGTTGATCGG
GCACGTAAGAGGTTCCAACTTTCACCATAATGAAATAAGATCACTACCGGGCGTATTTTTTGAGTTATCG
AGATTTTCAGGAGCTAAGGAAGCTAAAATGGAGAAAAAAATCACTGGATATACCACCGTTGATATATCCC
AATGGCATCGTAAAGAACATTTTGAGGCATTTCAGTCAGTTGCTCAATGTACCTATAACCAGACCGTTCA
GCTGGATATTACGGCCTTTTTAAAGACCGTAAAGAAAAATAAGCACAAGTTTTATCCGGCCTTTATTCAC
ATTCTTGCCCGCCTGATGAATGCTCATCCGGAATTTCGTATGGCAATGAAAGACGGTGAGCTGGTGATAT
GGGATAGTGTTCACCCTTGTTACACCGTTTTCCATGAGCAAACTGAAACGTTTTCATCGCTCTGGAGTGA
ATACCACGACGATTTCCGGCAGTTTCTACACATATATTCGCAAGATGTGGCGTGTTACGGTGAAAACCTG
GCCTATTTCCCTAAAGGGTTTATTGAGAATATGTTTTTCGTCTCAGCCAATCCCTGGGTGAGTTTCACCA
GTTTTGATTTAAACGTGGCCAATATGGACAACTTCTTCGCCCCCGTTTTCACCATGGGCAAATATTATAC
GCAAGGCGACAAGGTGCTGATGCCGCTGGCGATTCAGGTTCATCATGCCGTTTGTGATGGCTTCCATGTC
GGCAGAATGCTTAATGAATTACAACAGTACTGCGATGAGTGGCAGGGCGGGGCGTAATTTGATATCGAGC
TCGCTTGGACTCCTGTTGATAGATCCAGTAATGACCTCAGAACTCCATCTGGATTTGTTCAGAACGCTCG
GTTGCCGCCGGGCGTTTTTTATTGGTGAGAATCCAAGCCTCGAGCTGTCAGACCAAGTTTACTCATATAT
ACTTTAGATTGATTTAAAACTTCATTTTTAATTTAAAAGGATCTAGGTGAAGATCCTTTTTGATAATCTC
ATGACCAAAATCCCTTAACGTGAGTTTTCGTTCCACTGAGCGTCAGACCCCGTAGAAAAGATCAAAGGAT
CTTCTTGAGATCCTTTTTTTCTGCGCGTAATCTGCTGCTTGCAAACAAAAAAACCACCGCTACCAGCGGT
GGTTTGTTTGCCGG
Features (pLannotate 1.2.2; 7 found; start..end, strand, type, name):
    704..761     -  terminator     his operon terminator: This putative transcriptin terminator from the E. coli his operon has a 2-bp deletion introduced during synthesis. Its efficiency has not been determined.
    781..1033    -  terminator     NOS terminator: nopaline synthase terminator and poly(A) signal
   1061..1104    +  terminator     bacterial terminator: putative bacterial transcription terminator
   1190..1287    +  promoter       cat promoter: promoter of the E. coli cat gene encoding chloramphenicol acetyltransferase
   1288..1944    +  CDS            cat: CAT_ECOLX - Experimental evidence at protein level: Swiss-Prot protein existence level 1. This enzyme is an effector of chloramphenicol resistance in bacteria. From Escherichia coli. This protein is used as a marker in many commonly used cloning vectors, such as pACYC184.
   1968..2062    +  terminator     lambda t0 terminator: transcription terminator from phage lambda
   2245..509     +  rep_origin     ori (across the origin): high-copy-number ColE1/pMB1/pBR322/pUC origin of replication
