[The description below was written by a language model from this plasmid's Addgene catalogue record and pLannotate feature annotations shown in this document.]
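Description:
3TERM_Nos is a small (about 2.3 kb) level-0 DNA part plasmid built in the pUAP4 universal acceptor backbone, belonging to a modular toolkit for assembling plant expression constructs, developed with the liverwort Marchantia polymorpha as the model system. It is not an expression vector in itself. It stores a single standardised part, the nopaline synthase (Nos) terminator and polyadenylation signal from Agrobacterium tumefaciens, for use in Type IIS restriction enzyme-based assembly. The plasmid is propagated in E. coli from a high-copy ColE1/pUC-type origin and is selected with chloramphenicol through a cat gene driven by its own promoter and followed by the lambda t0 terminator.

The Nos terminator occupies roughly 250 bp and lies in reverse orientation relative to the annotated numbering. It is flanked on either side by bacterial transcription terminators (a his operon terminator and a second putative terminator), which are typically placed to insulate a cloning site from transcription originating in the backbone. The part has been "domesticated", meaning internal BsaI and SapI recognition sites were removed so that these enzymes can be used in later assembly steps without cutting within the part. The record lists the BsaI sites used for cloning as destroyed. As stated in the purpose field, the part fills the 3TERM position, sitting directly downstream of a coding sequence (CDS) or of a CDS12 plus C-terminal tag (CTAG) arrangement. There it supplies transcription termination and 3′ end processing for a plant transcription unit. It carries no promoter, coding sequence or plant selection marker, so these must come from other parts in the assembly.
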