Addgene plasmid #136115: 3TERM_Nos
Purpose: 3TERM after CDS/ CDS12-CTAG
Depositing lab: Jim Haseloff. Depositing organization: University of Cambridge. Publication: Systematic tools for reprogramming plant gene expression in a simple model, Marchantia polymorpha. Sauret-Gueto S, Frangedakis E, Silvestri L, Rebmann M, Tomaselli M, Markel K, Delmans M, West A, Patron NJ, Haseloff J. ACS Synth Biol. 2020 Mar 12. doi: 10.1021/acssynbio.9b00511. PubMed 32163700.
Backbone
  Vector backbone: pUAP4
  Vector type: Plant Expression, Synthetic Biology
Growth in bacteria
  Bacterial resistance: Chloramphenicol, 25 μg/mL
  Growth temperature: 37°C
  Growth strain: DH5alpha
  Copy number: High Copy
Gene/Insert
  Gene/Insert name: 3TERM_Nos (A. tumefaciens)
  Mutation: BsaI/ SapI domesticated
  Cloning method: Restriction Enzyme; 5′ cloning site BsaI (destroyed during cloning); 3′ cloning site BsaI (destroyed during cloning)
  Sequencing primers: 5′ n/a
Depositor comments: Please visit https://www.biorxiv.org/content/10.1101/2020.02.29.971002v1 for bioRxiv preprint.
How to cite: 3TERM_Nos was a gift from Jim Haseloff (Addgene plasmid # 136115 ; http://n2t.net/addgene:136115 ; RRID:Addgene_136115)
